Addgene plasmid #25522: ARL10B
Purpose: Bacterial expression for structure determination; may not be full ORF
Depositing lab: Cheryl Arrowsmith. Depositing organization: University of Toronto.
Backbone
  Vector backbone: pET28a-LIC
  Backbone manufacturer: SGC
  Backbone size w/o insert (bp): 7328
  Vector type: Bacterial Expression
Growth in bacteria
  Bacterial resistance: Kanamycin, 50 μg/mL
  Growth temperature: 37°C
  Growth strain: DH5alpha
  Copy number: Low Copy
Gene/Insert
  Gene/Insert name: ARL10B (alt names: PDB: 1ZD9; ADP-Ribosylation Factor-Like 10B; ARL10B, FLJ45195, GIE2)
  Species: H. sapiens (human)
  Insert size (bp): 507
  Entrez Gene: ARL8A (a.k.a. ARL10B, GIE2)
  Tag / fusion protein: His (N terminal on insert)
  Cloning method: Restriction Enzyme
  Sequencing primers: 5′ T7; 3′ T7-term
Terms and licenses: Academic/Nonprofit Terms; Industry Terms: Not Available to Industry
How to cite: ARL10B was a gift from Cheryl Arrowsmith (Addgene plasmid # 25522 ; http://n2t.net/addgene:25522 ; RRID:Addgene_25522)
