[The description below was written by a language model from this plasmid's Addgene catalogue record.]
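Description:
ARL10B is a bacterial expression plasmid built on the pET28a-LIC backbone, a ligation-independent-cloning derivative of pET28a produced by a structural genomics group. It carries a 507 bp human insert encoding ADP-ribosylation factor-like 10B, a small Arf-family GTPase now catalogued under the gene symbol ARL8A (also known as GIE2). The plasmid is selected with kanamycin, is listed as low copy, and is maintained in a standard cloning strain. The record lists the backbone as 7328 bp without the insert and the cloning method as restriction enzyme based.

The coding sequence is fused to an N-terminal His tag, which allows the recombinant protein to be purified by immobilised metal affinity chromatography. No feature table is provided, so the promoter is not explicitly stated. However, the listed T7 and T7-terminator sequencing primers are consistent with the usual pET arrangement, in which the insert sits between a T7 promoter and T7 terminator and is expressed in hosts that supply T7 RNA polymerase. Other backbone details, such as the origin of replication or any protease cleavage site after the tag, are not given.

The stated purpose is bacterial production of protein for structure determination, and the insert is associated with a deposited crystal structure entry. The record cautions that the insert may not be the full open reading frame, as constructs of this kind are often trimmed to a domain that expresses and crystallises well. Users needing the complete protein should check the insert boundaries.
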