>Addgene plasmid #25522 | ARL10B | depositor partial sequence | sequence record 11926 | Author sequence
AAGGAGGAGATGGAGCTCACGCTGGTCGGGCTTCAGTACTCGGGCAAGACCACCTTCGTCAACGTGATCG
CGTCAGGACAGTTCAACGAGGACATGATCCCCACCGTGGGTTTCAACATGCGCAAAATCACCAAAGGGAA
TGTGACTATCAAGCTCTGGGACATTGGGGGACAGCCGCGTTTCCGCAGCATGTGGGAGCGCTACTGCCGA
GGAGTGAGCGCCATCGTGTACATGGTGGATGCTGCTGACCAGGAGAAGATTGAGGCCTCTAAGAACGAGC
TCCACAACCTACTGGACAAACCTCAGCTGCAGGGCATCCCGGTCTTAGTCCTGGGTAACAAGCGAGACCT
TCCGGGAGCATTGGATGAGAAGGAGCTGATTGAGAAAATGAATCTGTCTGCCATCCAGGACCGAGAGATC
TGCTGCTACTCCATCTCTTGCAAAGAAAAGGACAACATTGACATCACCCTACAGTGGCTTATTCAACACT
CGAAGTCACGGAGAAGC
