>Addgene plasmid #25522 | ARL10B | addgene partial sequence | sequence record 31505 | 25522 with T7
AGAATAATTTTGTTTACTTTTAGAAGGAGATATACCATGGGCAGCAGCCATCATCATCATCATCACAGCA
GCGGCCTGGTTCCGCGTGGTAGTAAGGAGGAGATGGAGCTCACGCTGGTCGGGCTTCAGTACTCGGGCAA
GACCACCTTCGTCAACGTGATCGCGTCAGGACAGTTCAACGAGGACATGATCCCCACCGTGGGTTTCAAC
ATGCGCAAAATCACCAAAGGGAATGTGACTATCAAGCTCTGGGACATTGGGGGACAGCCGCGTTTCCGCA
GCATGTGGGAGCGCTACTGCCGAGGAGTGAGCGCCATCGTGTACATGGTGGATGCTGCTGACCAGGAGAA
GATTGAGGCCTCTAAGAACGAGCTCCACAACCTACTGGACAAACCTCAGCTGCAGGGCATCCCGGTCTTA
GTCCTGGGTAACAAGCGAGACCTTCCGGGAGCATTGGATGAGAAGGAGCTGATTGAGAAAATGAATCTGT
CTGCCATCCAGGACCGAGAGATCTGCTGCTACTCCATCTCTTGCAAAGAAAAGGACAACATTGACATCAC
CCTACAGTGGCTTATTCAACACTCGAAGTCACGGAGAAGCTGATGACGAAGCTTGCGGCCGCACTCGAGC
ACCACCACCACCACCACTGAGATCCGGCTGCTAACAAAGCCCGAAAGGAANCTGAGTTGGCTGCTGCCAC
CGCTGAGCAATAACTAGCAT
